>Addgene plasmid #225180 | pHBJT034 | addgene full sequence | sequence record 444744 | Addgene NGS Result
CATGATTACGCCAAGCTTGCATGCCTGCAGGTCGACTCTAGAGGATCCCCGGGATGGTATCAAAAGGAGA
GGAAGATAATATGGCGATCATCAAAGAGTTCATGCGTTTTAAAGTGCACATGGAAGGCTCCGTGAACGGT
CACGAGTTCGAAATTGAGGGCGAGGGCGAGGGCCGTCCGTATGAAGGCACGCAAACTGCTAAACTCAAGG
TCACGAAAGGCGGACCACTGCCTTTTGCCTGGGACATCCTGTCTCCGCAGTTTATGTACGGCAGCAAAGC
GTACGTTAAACATCCGGCAGATATTCCGGACTACCTGAAGTTGTCCTTCCCGGAGGGTTTTAAGTGGGAG
CGTGTTATGAATTTCGAGGACGGCGGTGTCGTGACCGTTACCCAAGACAGCAGCCTGCAAGATGGCGAGT
TCATCTATAAAGTTAAGCTGCGTGGTACGAACTTCCCGTCTGATGGCCCGGTGATGCAGAAAAAGACCAT
GGGTTGGGAAGCGAGCAGCGAGCGCATGTACCCGGAAGACGGTGCGCTGAAGGGTGAGATCAAACAGCGC
CTGAAGTTGAAGGACGGTGGCCACTACGATGCAGAAGTAAAAACCACCTATAAGGCTAAAAAACCGGTTC
AGTTGCCGGGTGCCTATAACGTGAATATTAAGTTAGACATCACCAGCCATAACGAAGACTACACCATTGT
GGAACAATATGAGCGCGCGGAGGGTCGTCACAGCACCGGTGGTATGGATGAACTGTACAAGTAATGATAA
TAGGGTACCGAGCTCGAATTCACTGGCCGTCGTTTTACAACGTCGTGACTGGGAAAACCCTGGCGTTACC
CAACTTAATCGCCTTGCAGCACATCCCCCTTTCGCCAGCTGGCGTAATAGCGAAGAGGCCCGCACCGATC
GCCCTTCCCAACAGTTGCGCAGCCTGAATGGCGAATGGCGCCTGATGCGGTATTTTCTCCTTACGCATCT
GTGCGGTATTTCACACCGCATATGGTGCACTCTCAGTACAATCTGCTCTGATGCCGCATAGTTAAGCCAG
CCCCGACACCCGCCAACACCCGCTGACGCGCCCTGACGGGCTTGTCTGCTCCCGGCATCCGCTTACAGAC
AAGCTGTGACCGTCTCCGGGAGCTGCATGTGTCAGAGGTTTTCACCGTCATCACCGAAACGCGCGAGACG
AAAGGGCCTCGTGATACGCCTATTTTTATAGGTTAATGTCATGATAATAATGGTTTCTTAGACGTCAGGT
GGCACTTTTCGGGGAAATGTGTGATCGGCACGTAAGAGGTTCCAACTTTCACCATAATGAAATAAGATCA
CTACCGGGCGTATTTTTTGAGTTATCGAGATTTTCAGGAGCTAAGGAAGCTAAATTGAATCGAACTAATA
TTTTTTTTGGTGAATCGCATTCTGACTGGTTGCCTGTCAGAGGCGGAGAATCTGGTGATTTTGTTTTTCG
ACGTGGTGACGGGCATGCCTTCGCGAAAATCGCACCTGCTTCCCGCCGCGGTGAGCTCGCTGGAGAGCGT
GACCGCCTCATTTGGCTCAAAGGTCGAGGTGTGGCTTGCCCCGAGGTCATCAACTGGCAGGAGGAACAGG
AGGGTGCATGCTTGGTGATAACGGCAATTCCGGGAGTACCGGCGGCTGATCTGTCTGGAGCGGATTTGCT
CAAAGCGTGGCCGTCAATGGGGCAGCAACTTGGCGCTGTTCACAGCCTATCGGTTGATCAATGTCCGTTT
GAGCGCAGGCTGTCGCGAATGTTCGGACGCGCCGTTGATGTGGTGTCCCGCAATGCCGTCAATCCCGACT
TCTTACCGGACGAGGACAAGAGTACGCCGCAGCTCGATCTTTTGGCTCGTGTCGAACGAGAGCTACCGGT
GCGGCTCGACCAAGAGCGCACCGATATGGTTGTTTGCCATGGTGATCCCTGCATGCCGAACTTCATGGTG
GACCCTAAAACTCTTCAATGCACGGGTCTGATCGACCTTGGGCGGCTCGGAACAGCAGATCGCTATGCCG
ATTTGGCACTCATGATTGCTAACGCCGAAGAGAACTGGGCAGCGCCAGATGAAGCAGAGCGCGCCTTCGC
TGTCCTATTCAATGTATTGGGGATCGAAGCCCCCGACCGCGAACGCCTTGCCTTCTATCTGCGATTGGAC
CCTCTGACTTGGGGTTGATGTTCATGCCGCCTGTTTTTCCTGCTCATTGGCACGTTTCGCAACCTGTTCT
CATTGCGGACACCTTTTCCAGCCTCGTTTGGAAAGTTTCATTGCCAGACGGGACTCCTGCAATCGTCAAG
GGATTGAAACCTATAGAAGACATTGCTGATGAACTGCGCGGGGCCGACTATCTGGTATGGCGCAATGGGA
GGGGAGCAGTCCGGTTGCTCGGTCGTGAGAACAATCTGATGTTGCTCGAATATGCCGGGGAGCGAATGCT
CTCTCACATCGTTGCCGAGCACGGCGACTACCAGGCGACCGAAATTGCAGCGGAACTAATGGCGAAGCTG
TATGCCGCATCTGAGGAACCCCTGCCTTCTGCCCTTCTCCCGATCCGGGATCGCTTTGCAGCTTTGTTTC
AGCGGGCGCGCGATGATCAAAACGCAGGTTGTCAAACTGACTACGTCCACGCGGCGATTATAGCCGATCA
AATGATGAGCAATGCCTCGGAACTGCGTGGGCTACATGGCGATCTGCATCATGAAAACATCATGTTCTCC
AGTCGCGGCTGGCTGGTGATAGATCCCGTCGGTCTGGTCGGTGAAGTGGGCTTTGGCGCCGCCAATATGT
TCTACGATCCGGCTGACAGAGACGACCTTTGTCTCGATCCTAGACGCATTGCACAGATGGCGGACGCATT
CTCTCGTGCGCTGGACGTCGATCCGCGTCGCCTGCTCGACCAGGCGTACGCTTATGGGTGCCTTTCCGCA
GCTTGGAACGCGGATGGAGAAGAGGAGCAACGCGATCTAGCTATCGCGGCCGCGATCAAGCAGGTGCGAC
AGACGTCATACTAGCCTCGCTAACGGATTCACCACTCCGCAGACCCGCCATAAAACGCCCTGAGAAGCCC
GTGACGGGCTTTTCTTGTATTATGGGTAGTTTCCTTGCATGAATCCATAAAAGGCGCCTGTAGTGCCATT
TACCCCCATTCACTGCCAGAGCCGTGAGCGCAGCGAACTGAATGTCACGAAAAAGACAGCGACTCAGGTG
CCTGATGGTCGGAGACAAAAGGAATATTCAGCGATTTGCCCGAGCTTGCGAGGGTGCTACTTAAGCCTTT
AGGGTTTTAAGGTCTGTTTTGTAGAGGAGCAAACAGCGTTTGCGACATCCTTTTGTAATACTGCGGAACT
GACTAAAGTAGTGAGTTATACACAGGGCTGGGATCTATTCTTTTTATCTTTTTTTATTCTTTCTTTATTC
TATAAATTATAACCACTTGAATATAAACAAAAAAAACACACAAAGGTCTAGCGGAATTTACAGAGGGTCT
AGCAGAATTTACAAGTTTTCCAGCAAAGGTCTAGCAGAATTTACAGATACCCACAACTCAAAGGAAAAGG
ACTAGTAATTATCATTGACTAGCCCATCTCAATTGGTATAGTGATTAAAATCACCTAGACCAATTGAGAT
GTATGTCTGAATTAGTTGTTTTCAAAGCAAATGAACTAGCGATTAGTCGCTATGACTTAACGGAGCATGA
AACCAAGCTAATTTTATGCTGTGTGGCACTACTCAACCCCACGATTGAAAACCCTACAAGGAAAGAACGG
ACGGTATCGTTCACTTATAACCAATACGCTCAGATGATGAACATCAGTAGGGAAAATGCTTATGGTGTAT
TAGCTAAAGCAACCAGAGAGCTGATGACGAGAACTGTGGAAATCAGGAATCCTTTGGTTAAAGGCTTTGA
GATTTTCCAGTGGACAAACTATGCCAAGTTCTCAAGCGAAAAATTAGAATTAGTTTTTAGTGAAGAGATA
TTGCCTTATCTTTTCCAGTTAAAAAAATTCATAAAATATAATCTGGAACATGTTAAGTCTTTTGAAAACA
AATACTCTATGAGGATTTATGAGTGGTTATTAAAAGAACTAACACAAAAGAAAACTCACAAGGCAAATAT
AGAGATTAGCCTTGATGAATTTAAGTTCATGTTAATGCTTGAAAATAACTACCATGAGTTTAAAAGGCTT
AACCAATGGGTTTTGAAACCAATAAGTAAAGATTTAAACACTTACAGCAATATGAAATTGGTGGTTGATA
AGCGAGGCCGCCCGACTGATACGTTGATTTTCCAAGTTGAACTAGATAGACAAATGGATCTCGTAACCGA
ACTTGAGAACAACCAGATAAAAATGAATGGTGACAAAATACCAACAACCATTACATCAGATTCCTACCTA
CATAACGGACTAAGAAAAACACTACACGATGCTTTAACTGCAAAAATTCAGCTCACCAGTTTTGAGGCAA
AATTTTTGAGTGACATGCAAAGTAAGTATGATCTCAATGGTTCGTTCTCATGGCTCACGCAAAAACAACG
AACCACACTAGAGAACATACTGGCTAAATACGGAAGGATCTGAGGTTCTTATGGCTCTTGTATCTATCAG
TGAAGCATCAAGACTAACAAACAAAAGTAGAACAACTGTTCACCGTTACATATCAAAGGGAAAACTGTCC
ATATGCACAGATGAAAACGGTGTAAAAAAGATAGATACATCAGAGCTTTTACGAGTTTTTGGTGCATTCA
AAGCTGTTCACCATGAACAGATCGACAATGTAACAGATGAACAGCATGTAACACCTAATAGAACAGGTGA
AACCAGTAAAACAAAGCAACTAGAACATGAAATTGAACACCTGAGACAACTTGTTACAGCTCAACAGTCA
CACATAGACAGCCTGAAACAGGCGATGCTGCTTATCGAATCAAAGCTGCCGACAACACGGGAGCCAGTGA
CGCCTCCCGTGGGGAAAAAATCATGGCAATTCTGGAAGAAATAGCGCTTTCAGCCGGCAAACCGGCTGAA
GCCGGATCTGCGATTCTGATAACAAACTAGCAACACCAGAACAGCCCGTTTGCGGGCAGCAAAACCCGTA
CTTTTGGACGTTCCGGCGGTTTTTTGTGGCGAGTGGTGTTCGGGCGGTGCGCGCAAGATCCATTATGTTA
AACGGGCGAGTTTACATCTCAAAACCGCCCGCTTAACACCATCAGAAATCCTCAGCGCGATTTTAAGCAC
CAACCCCCCCCCCCCCCCCCCCCCCGTAACACCCAAATCCATACTGAAAGTGGCTTTGTTGAATAAATCA
GATTTCGGGTAAGTCTCCAACGCCAGCAACGCGGCCTTTTTACGGTTCCTGGCCTTTTGCTGGCCTTTTG
CTCACATGTTCTTTCCTGCGTTATCCCCTGATTCTGTGGATAACCGTATTACCGCCTTTGAGTGAGCTGA
TACCGCTCGCCGCAGCCGAACGACCGAGCGCAGCGAGTCAGTGAGCGAGGAAGCGGAAGAGCGCCCAATA
CGCAAACCGCCTCTCCCCGCGCGTTGGCCGATTCATTAATGCAGCTGGCACGACAGGTTTCCCGACTGGA
AAGCGGGCAGTGAGCGCAACGCAATTAATGTGAGTTAGCTCACTCATTAGGCACCCCAGGCTTTACACTT
TATGCTTCCGGCTCGTATGTTGTGTGGAATTGTGAGCGGATAACAATTTCACACAGGAAACAGCTATGAC
Features (pLannotate 1.2.2; 16 found; start..end, strand, type, name):
     13..53      -  misc_feature   MCS (fragment): pUC18/19 multiple cloning site
     54..761     +  CDS            mCherry: mCherry is a basic (constitutively fluorescent) red fluorescent protein published in 2004, derived from Discosoma sp.. It is reported to be a very rapidly-maturing monomer with low acid sensitivity.
    788..945     +  CDS            lacZα (fragment): LacZα fragment of β-galactosidase; lacZ fragment
    951..1050    -  misc_feature   bom (fragment): basis of mobility region from pBR322
   1152..1187    -  CDS            rop (fragment): Rop protein, which maintains plasmids at low copy number; rop
   1282..1384    +  promoter       cat promoter: promoter of the E. coli cat gene encoding chloramphenicol acetyltransferase
   1424..2185    +  CDS            aphE (fragment): APHE_STRGR - Protein inferred from homology: Swiss-Prot protein existence level 3. The aminoglycoside phosphotransferases achieve inactivation of their antibiotic substrates by phosphorylation. From Streptomyces griseus.
   2891..2980    -  CDS            YPQR_ACICA (fragment): Protein inferred from homology: Swiss-Prot protein existence level 3. From Acinetobacter calcoaceticus.
   3373..3595    +  rep_origin     pSC101 ori: low-copy replication origin that requires the Rep101 protein
   3643..4593    +  CDS            Rep101: RepA protein needed for replication with the pSC101 origin; rep101
   5254..5275    -  promoter       chicken β-actin promoter (fragment): contains a 21-bp deletion relative to the standard chicken β-actin promoter
   5386..5519    +  rep_origin     RSF ori (fragment): Plasmids containing the RSF 1030 origin of replication can be propagated in E. coli cells that contain additional plasmids with compatible origins.
   5521..5613    +  CDS            lacI (fragment): lac repressor; lacI; The lac repressor binds to the lac operator to inhibit transcription in E. coli. This inhibition can be relieved by adding lactose or isopropyl-β-D-thiogalactopyranoside (IPTG).
   5626..5647    +  protein_bind   CAP binding site: CAP binding activates transcription in the presence of cAMP. E. coli catabolite activator protein
   5662..5692    +  promoter       lac promoter: promoter for the E. coli lac operon
   5700..5716    +  protein_bind   lac operator: The lac repressor binds to the lac operator to inhibit transcription in E. coli. This inhibition can be relieved by adding lactose or isopropyl-β-D-thiogalactopyranoside (IPTG). lac repressor encoded by lacI
