[The description below was written by a language model from this plasmid's Addgene catalogue record and pLannotate feature annotations shown in this document.]
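Description:
pHBJT034 is a low-copy bacterial cloning and expression vector built on the pHBJT023 backbone, part of a plasmid series designed for rapid sub-cloning and use across various Enterobacteriaceae. It is deposited as an empty backbone with no gene of interest. Replication relies on the pSC101 origin together with its Rep101 (RepA) initiator protein, which accounts for the low copy number. Selection is by streptomycin; the feature table annotates a cat promoter upstream of a coding region matched by homology to a streptomycin-type aminoglycoside phosphotransferase, which is presumably the resistance determinant. The sequenced record is 5,740 nt, consistent with the 5,007 bp backbone plus the mCherry insertion.

The functional cassette spans the plasmid's numbering origin. A CAP binding site, lac promoter and lac operator lead into a fragment of the pUC18/19 multiple cloning site, followed directly by a codon-optimized, synthesized mCherry coding sequence and a residual lacZα fragment. Expression of mCherry is described as IPTG-inducible. Only a short lacI fragment is annotated, so repression appears to depend on lac repressor supplied by the host. A SmaI site immediately upstream of the mCherry start codon allows an open reading frame to be inserted in frame, producing a protein carrying mCherry at its C terminus. Such fusions suit localization or expression studies at low gene dosage.

Several other annotations are short partial matches: bom, rop, RSF ori, a chicken β-actin promoter fragment and an Acinetobacter protein fragment. These most likely reflect backbone remnants or spurious hits rather than functional elements.
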