Addgene plasmid #225180: pHBJT034
Purpose: (Empty Backbone) Low copy cloning vector with mCherry integrated in the multiple cloning site (SmR). There is a SmaI immediately upstream of mCherry start codon, which allows for C-terminal mCherry fusions.
Depositing lab: Jenny-Lee Thomassin. Depositing organization: University of Saskatchewan. Publication: Generation of a plasmid series for rapid sub-cloning and use in various Enterobacteriaceae. Braun HG, Kanwal N, Rivera Lopez LF, Thomassin JL. J Biosci Bioeng. 2024 Sep 6:S1389-1723(24)00253-6. doi: 10.1016/j.jbiosc.2024.08.006. PubMed 39244484.
Backbone
  Vector backbone: pHBJT023
  Backbone size (bp): 5007
  Vector type: Bacterial Expression, Synthetic Biology
  Tag / fusion protein: mCherry (C terminal on insert)
Growth in bacteria
  Bacterial resistance: Streptomycin, 50 μg/mL
  Growth temperature: 37°C
  Growth strain: DH5alpha
  Copy number: Low Copy
Gene/Insert
  Gene/Insert name: None
  Tag / fusion protein: mCherry (C terminal on insert)
Resource information
  A portion of this plasmid was derived from a plasmid made by: Codon optimized mCherry sequence was synthesized by Twist Biosciences
Terms and licenses: Academic/Nonprofit Terms; Industry Terms: Not Available to Industry
Depositor comments: pHBJT023 containing IPTG-inducible mCherry
How to cite: pHBJT034 was a gift from Jenny-Lee Thomassin (Addgene plasmid # 225180 ; http://n2t.net/addgene:225180 ; RRID:Addgene_225180)
